Addgene plasmid #84788: pET - FnR062.Y78F
Purpose: bacterial expression of FnR.0.6.2-Y78F protein
Depositing lab: Benjamin Hackel. Depositing organization: University of Minnesota. Publication: Development and Implementation of a Protein–Protein Binding Experiment To Teach Intermolecular Interactions in High School or Undergraduate Classrooms. Johnson SM, Javner C, Hackel BJ. J. Chem. Educ. 2017, 94, 3, 367–374 10.1021/acs.jchemed.6b00323.
Backbone
  Vector backbone: pET
  Vector type: Bacterial Expression
Growth in bacteria
  Bacterial resistance: Kanamycin, 50 μg/mL
  Growth temperature: 37°C
  Growth strain: T7 express
  Copy number: High Copy
Gene/Insert
  Gene/Insert name: FnR.0.6.2-Y78F
  Species: H. sapiens (human)
  Mutation: Y78F
  Tag / fusion protein: 6xHis (C terminal on insert)
  Cloning method: Restriction Enzyme; 5′ cloning site unknown (unknown if destroyed); 3′ cloning site unknown (unknown if destroyed)
Terms and licenses: Academic/Nonprofit Terms; Industry Terms: Not Available to Industry
How to cite: pET - FnR062.Y78F was a gift from Benjamin Hackel (Addgene plasmid # 84788 ; http://n2t.net/addgene:84788 ; RRID:Addgene_84788)
