[The description below was written by a language model from this plasmid's Addgene catalogue record.]
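Description:
pET - FnR062.Y78F is a bacterial expression plasmid built on a pET backbone for producing the FnR.0.6.2-Y78F protein in E. coli. It is maintained under kanamycin selection and is listed as high copy. The recorded growth strain is a T7 expression host, which fits the usual design of pET vectors, where the insert is transcribed by T7 RNA polymerase supplied by the host. However, the record includes no feature table, so the promoter, operator, terminator and origin of replication are not stated for this construct.

The insert is annotated as human in origin and encodes FnR.0.6.2 carrying a single tyrosine-to-phenylalanine substitution at position 78. A 6xHis tag is fused to the C terminus, which typically allows purification by immobilised metal affinity chromatography and detection with anti-His reagents. The insert was introduced by restriction enzyme cloning, but the 5′ and 3′ cloning sites are recorded as unknown. The record does not describe the parent protein scaffold, its binding target or the expected effect of the Y78F change.

The stated purpose is simply bacterial expression of the mutant protein. The associated publication concerns a protein–protein binding experiment designed to teach intermolecular interactions in high school or undergraduate classrooms. This suggests the point mutant serves as one variant for comparing how a single side-chain change, here loss of the tyrosine hydroxyl group, affects binding, although the record does not say this explicitly.
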