>Addgene plasmid #84788 | pET - FnR062.Y78F | depositor partial sequence | sequence record 162563 | insert sequence
ATGGCTAGCTCCTCCGACTCTCCACGTAACCTGGAGGTTACCAACGCAACTCCGAACTCTCTGACTATTT
CTTGGGACGATCCTTATCACGCTATCTATTACCGTATCACCTACGGCGAAACTGGTGGTAACTCCCCGAG
CCAGGAATTCACTGTTCCGAGATCTTATTCTAATGCGACCATCAGCGGTCTGAAACCGGGCCAGGATTAT
ACCATTACCGTGTACGCTGTAACCGGTTTTAACGACGATTCAAACCCAATCAGCATCAATTATCGCACCG
AAATCGACAAACCGTCTCAGGGATCCCACCATCACCATCATCACTGA
