>Addgene plasmid #84788 | pET - FnR062.Y78F | addgene partial sequence | sequence record 163612 | T7 5'-TAATACGACTCACTATAGGG-3'
AATAATTTTGTTTAACTTTAAGAAGGAGATATACATATGGCTAGCTCCTCCGACTCTCCACGTAACCTGG
AGGTTACCAACGCAACTCCGAACTCTCTGACTATTTCTTGGGACGATCCTTATCACGCTATCTATTACCG
TATCACCTACGGCGAAACTGGTGGTAACTCCCCGAGCCAGGAATTCACTGTTCCGAGATCTTATTCTAAT
GCGACCATCAGCGGTCTGAAACCGGGCCAGGATTATACCATTACCGTGTACGCTGTAACCGGTTTTAACG
ACGATTCAAACCCAATCAGCATCAATTATCGCACCGAAATCGACAAACCGTCTCAGGGATCCCACCATCA
CCATCATCACTGATTAACTAAACGAGATCCGGCTGCTAACAAAGCCCGAAAGGAAGCTGAGTTGGCTGCT
GCCACCGCTGAGCAATAACTAGCATAACCCCTTGGGGCCTCTAAACGGGTCTTGAGGGGTTTTTTGCTGA
AAGGAGGAACTATATCCGGATTGGCGAATGGG
[124 nt withheld, positions 523-646]
C
[91 nt withheld, positions 648-738]
A
[49 nt withheld, positions 740-788]
CCTTTGACGTTGGAGTCCACGTTCTTT
[37 nt withheld, positions 816-852]
ACCCTATCTCGGTCTATTCTTTTGATTTATAAGGGATTTTGCCGATTTCGGCCTATTGGTTAAAAAATGA
GCTGATTTAACAAAAATTTAACGCGAATTTTAACAAAATATTAACGCTTACAATTTAGGTGGCACTTTTC
GGGGAAATGTGCGCGGAACCCCTATTTGTTTATTTTTCTAAATACATTCAAATATGTATCCGCTCATGAA
TTAATTCTTA
