>Addgene plasmid #84788 | pET - FnR062.Y78F | addgene partial sequence | sequence record 163613 | T7term 5'-GCTAGTTATTGCTCAGCGG-3'
TTTGTTAGCAGCCGGATCTCGTTTAGTTAATCAGTGATGATGGTGATGGTGGGATCCCTGAGACGGTTTG
TCGATTTCGGTGCGATAATTGATGCTGATTGGGTTTGAATCGTCGTTAAAACCGGTTACAGCGTACACGG
TAATGGTATAATCCTGGCCCGGTTTCAGACCGCTGATGGTCGCATTAGAATAAGATCTCGGAACAGTGAA
TTCCTGGCTCGGGGAGTTACCACCAGTTTCGCCGTAGGTGATACGGTAATAGATAGCGTGATAAGGATCG
TCCCAAGAAATAGTCAGAGAGTTCGGAGTTGCGTTGGTAACCTCCAGGTTACGTGGAGAGTCGGAGGAGC
TAGCCATATGTATATCTCCTTCTTAAAGTTAAACAAAATTATTTCTAGAGGGGAATTGTTATCCGCTCAC
AATTCCCCTATAGTGAGTCGTATTAATTTCGCGGGATCGAGATCTCGATCCTCTACGCCGGACGCATCGT
GGCCGGCATCACCGGCGCCACAGGTGCGGTTGCTGGCGCCTATATCGCCGACATCACCGATGGGGAAGAT
CGGGCTCGCCACTTCGGGCTCATGAGCGCTTGTTTCGGCGTGGGTATGGTGGCAGGCCCCGTGGCCGGGG
GACTGTTGGGCGCCATCTCCTTGCATGCACCATTCCTTGCGGCGGCGGTGCTCAACGGCCTCAACCTACT
ACTGGGCTGCTTCCTAATGCAGGAGTCGCATAAGGGAGAGCGTCGAGATCCCGGACACCATCGAATGGCG
CAAAACCTTTCGCGGTATGGCATGATAGCGCCCGGAAGAGAGTCAATTCAGGGTGGTGAATGTGAAACCA
GTAACGTTATACGATGTCGCAGAGTATGCCGGTGTCTCTTATCAGACCGTTTCCCGCGTGGTGAACCAGG
CCAGCCACGTTTCTGCGAAAAC
